Addgene plasmid #119072: pVC-Ds-DrU6a:scrambled3-sgRNA-Ds
Purpose: Construct with scrambled-3 sgRNA sequence for microinjections in zebrafish
Depositing lab: Tatjana Sauka-Spengler. Depositing organization: University of Oxford. Publication: Ac/Ds transposition for CRISPR/dCas9-SID4x epigenome modulation in zebrafish. Chong-Morrison V, Mayes S, Simoes FC, Senanayake U, Carroll DS, Riley PR, Wilson SW, Sauka-Spengler T. Biol Open. 2023 Jun 15;12(6):bio059995. doi: 10.1242/bio.059995. Epub 2023 Jun 27. PubMed 37367831.
Backbone
  Vector backbone: Unknown
  Backbone size w/o insert (bp): 3577
  Total vector size (bp): 4091
  Vector type: Bacterial Expression
Growth in bacteria
  Bacterial resistance: Ampicillin, 100 μg/mL
  Growth temperature: 37°C
  Growth strain: DH5alpha
  Copy number: High Copy
Gene/Insert
  Gene/Insert name: U6a:scrambled3-sgRNA
  Species: D. rerio (zebrafish)
  Insert size (bp): 514
  Promoter: Zebrafish U6a promoter
  Cloning method: Gibson Cloning
  Sequencing primers: 5′ TAATACGACTCACTATAGG
Resource information
  A portion of this plasmid was derived from a plasmid made by: U6a:sgRNA sequence from pU6a:sgRNA#1 (Addgene #64245).
Terms and licenses: Academic/Nonprofit Terms; Industry Terms: Not Available to Industry
Depositor comments: Contains scrambled spacer sequence ACTCGACGACGCACGTGTGC. Please visit https://www.biorxiv.org/content/10.1101/450684v2 for bioRxiv preprint.
How to cite: pVC-Ds-DrU6a:scrambled3-sgRNA-Ds was a gift from Tatjana Sauka-Spengler (Addgene plasmid # 119072 ; http://n2t.net/addgene:119072 ; RRID:Addgene_119072)
