[The description below was written by a language model from this plasmid's Addgene catalogue record and pLannotate feature annotations shown in this document.]
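Description:
pVC-Ds-DrU6a:scrambled3-sgRNA-Ds is a small (about 4.1 kb) high-copy plasmid that carries a control guide RNA expression cassette for zebrafish, designed for delivery by microinjection. The catalogue lists the backbone as unknown and the vector type as bacterial expression. However, the annotated features (T7 and T3 promoters flanking the cloning region, lacZα fragment, lac promoter/operator, f1 ori) resemble a standard phagemid-type cloning vector. It is propagated in E. coli through a ColE1/pUC-type origin and selected with ampicillin via the β-lactamase gene. The f1 origin is a leftover backbone feature that allows single-stranded DNA production.

The 514 bp insert, assembled by Gibson cloning, consists of the zebrafish U6a promoter, an RNA polymerase III promoter suited to small RNA transcription, driving an sgRNA. That sgRNA has a scrambled spacer ("scrambled-3") joined to the Streptococcus pyogenes Cas9 guide scaffold, which the feature table picks up as a tracrRNA fragment. The U6a:sgRNA portion was derived from an earlier U6a:sgRNA plasmid. As the name indicates, the cassette lies between Ds elements, the terminal sequences of the maize Ac/Ds transposon system. A short maize-derived protein fragment annotated upstream of the cassette is consistent with one of these arms, although the Ds ends are not annotated explicitly. Ds ends allow Ac transposase to integrate the cassette into the genome.

The associated work concerns Ac/Ds transposition for CRISPR/dCas9-SID4x epigenome modulation in zebrafish. In that context, this construct most plausibly serves as a non-targeting negative control alongside gene-specific sgRNA constructs.
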