Features (pLannotate 1.2.2; 13 found; start..end, strand, type, name):
     93..111     +  promoter       T7 promoter: promoter for bacteriophage T7 RNA polymerase
    325..375     -  CDS            YAC9_MAIZE (fragment): Protein predicted: Swiss-Prot protein existence level 4. From Zea mays (Maize).
    843..910     +  misc_RNA       tracrRNA (fragment): trans-activating CRISPR RNA for the Streptococcus pyogenes CRISPR/Cas9 system
   1362..1380    -  promoter       T3 promoter: promoter for bacteriophage T3 RNA polymerase
   1425..1441    -  protein_bind   lac operator: The lac repressor binds to the lac operator to inhibit transcription in E. coli. This inhibition can be relieved by adding lactose or isopropyl-β-D-thiogalactopyranoside (IPTG). lac repressor encoded by lacI
   1449..1479    -  promoter       lac promoter: promoter for the E. coli lac operon
   1494..1515    -  protein_bind   CAP binding site: CAP binding activates transcription in the presence of cAMP. E. coli catabolite activator protein
   1528..1620    -  CDS            lacI (fragment): lac repressor; lacI; The lac repressor binds to the lac operator to inhibit transcription in E. coli. This inhibition can be relieved by adding lactose or isopropyl-β-D-thiogalactopyranoside (IPTG).
   1803..2391    -  rep_origin     ori: high-copy-number ColE1/pMB1/pBR322/pUC origin of replication
   2562..3422    -  CDS            AmpR: β-lactamase; bla; confers resistance to ampicillin, carbenicillin, and related antibiotics
   3423..3527    -  promoter       AmpR promoter: bla
   3580..4008    -  rep_origin     f1 ori (sequence partly withheld): f1 bacteriophage origin of replication; arrow indicates direction of (+) strand synthesis
   4013..85      -  CDS            lacZα (fragment) (across the origin): LacZα fragment of β-galactosidase; lacZ fragment
>Addgene plasmid #119072 | pVC-Ds-DrU6a:scrambled3-sgRNA-Ds | addgene full sequence | sequence record 234963 | Addgene NGS Result
CGAAAGGGGGATGTGCTGCAAGGCGATTAAGTTGGGTAACGCCAGGGTTTTCCCAGTCACGACGTTGTAA
AACGACGGCCAGTGAGCGCGCGTAATACGACTCACTATAGGGCGAATTGGGTACCCGACGCAGGGATGAA
AGTAGGATGGGAAAATCCCGTACCGACCGTTATCGTATAACCGATTTTGTTAGTTTTATCCCGATCGATT
TCGAACCCGAGGTAAAAAACGAAAACGGAACGGAAACGGGATATACAAAACGGTAAACGGAAACGGAAAC
GGTAGAGCTAGTTTCCCGACCGTTTCACCGGGATCCCGTTTTTAATCGGGATGATCCCGTTTCGTTACCG
TATTTTCTAATTCGGGATGACTGCAACAGATCCCTCGACTCGAGTTTACGTATTTCTCCAGCCTCGGTCA
TTCAGTAAGACGAGTTTCCTGCTCTCGGCGTCTTTTGTTCTGGTCTTCAAGGAGGGGGGAAATGTTCTGC
GCATGCCTGTGGGGGAGGGAGAAGGACACGTCACTGAAAACGTCCCTGCATCACACCGAGACACCCAATC
ACTCAAGCCAAGACCAGATAATTTTGCATATGCTTTACAGTTTGAAAATTACCACGGTAATCCCTCACAC
AAACTCTGGATTTGAGATCTTTCAGGTTTTATCAGTTTGCAGGTTTATGTCACCATGATATAGGGTCAGA
CTTGATCTAAGGGAGCTGAATAAGTGGTTTAGTCACTCACCACCTCCCAAAAACATACCCAGAAGTCCCT
GGTATATATAGCTCTCCCTCCAGCTCTTGGTTCGACTCGACGACGCACGTGTGCGTTTAAGAGCTATGCT
GGAAACAGCATAGCAAGTTTAAATAAGGCTAGTCCGTTATCAACTTGAAAAAGTGGCACCGAGTCGGTGC
TTTTTTGCTAGCAAGCTTGCGGCGAAGCAGATATCGAATTCCCATGGTCTAGAAGTAGACTTATATGGCT
TCTTATGTTAGCCAAGAGCCCAAGACTTATCACTTATGTGCTACATTAAACTATGTGTGCTCCAGATTTA
TATGGATTTTATCTATGTTTAATTAAGACTTGTGTTTACAATTTTTTATATTTGTTTTTAAGTTTTGAAT
ATATGTTTTCATGTGTGATTTTACCGAACAAAAATACCGGTTCCCGTCCGATTTCGACTTTAACCCGACC
GGATCGTATCGGTTTTCGATTACCGTATTTATCCCGTTCGTTTTCGTTACCGGTATATCCCGTTTTCGTT
TCCGTCCCGCAAGTTAAATATGAAAATGAAAACGGTAGAGGTATTTTACCGACCGTTACCGACCGTTTTC
ATCCCTAGTCGGGGAGCTCCAGCTTTTGTTCCCTTTAGTGAGGGTTAATTGCGCGCTTGGCGTAATCATG
GTCATAGCTGTTTCCTGTGTGAAATTGTTATCCGCTCACAATTCCACACAACATACGAGCCGGAAGCATA
AAGTGTAAAGCCTGGGGTGCCTAATGAGTGAGCTAACTCACATTAATTGCGTTGCGCTCACTGCCCGCTT
TCCAGTCGGGAAACCTGTCGTGCCAGCTGCATTAATGAATCGGCCAACGCGCGGGGAGAGGCGGTTTGCG
TATTGGGCGCTCTTCCGCTTCCTCGCTCACTGACTCGCTGCGCTCGGTCGTTCGGCTGCGGCGAGCGGTA
TCAGCTCACTCAAAGGCGGTAATACGGTTATCCACAGAATCAGGGGATAACGCAGGAAAGAACATGTGAG
CAAAAGGCCAGCAAAAGGCCAGGAACCGTAAAAAGGCCGCGTTGCTGGCGTTTTTCCATAGGCTCCGCCC
CCCTGACGAGCATCACAAAAATCGACGCTCAAGTCAGAGGTGGCGAAACCCGACAGGACTATAAAGATAC
CAGGCGTTTCCCCCTGGAAGCTCCCTCGTGCGCTCTCCTGTTCCGACCCTGCCGCTTACCGGATACCTGT
CCGCCTTTCTCCCTTCGGGAAGCGTGGCGCTTTCTCATAGCTCACGCTGTAGGTATCTCAGTTCGGTGTA
GGTCGTTCGCTCCAAGCTGGGCTGTGTGCACGAACCCCCCGTTCAGCCCGACCGCTGCGCCTTATCCGGT
AACTATCGTCTTGAGTCCAACCCGGTAAGACACGACTTATCGCCACTGGCAGCAGCCACTGGTAACAGGA
TTAGCAGAGCGAGGTATGTAGGCGGTGCTACAGAGTTCTTGAAGTGGTGGCCTAACTACGGCTACACTAG
AAGAACAGTATTTGGTATCTGCGCTCTGCTGAAGCCAGTTACCTTCGGAAAAAGAGTTGGTAGCTCTTGA
TCCGGCAAACAAACCACCGCTGGTAGCGGTGGTTTTTTTGTTTGCAAGCAGCAGATTACGCGCAGAAAAA
AAGGATCTCAAGAAGATCCTTTGATCTTTTCTACGGGGTCTGACGCTCAGTGGAACGAAAACTCACGTTA
AGGGATTTTGGTCATGAGATTATCAAAAAGGATCTTCACCTAGATCCTTTTAAATTAAAAATGAAGTTTT
AAATCAATCTAAAGTATATATGAGTAAACTTGGTCTGACAGTTACCAATGCTTAATCAGTGAGGCACCTA
TCTCAGCGATCTGTCTATTTCGTTCATCCATAGTTGCCTGACTCCCCGTCGTGTAGATAACTACGATACG
GGAGGGCTTACCATCTGGCCCCAGTGCTGCAATGATACCGCGAGACCCACGCTCACCGGCTCCAGATTTA
TCAGCAATAAACCAGCCAGCCGGAAGGGCCGAGCGCAGAAGTGGTCCTGCAACTTTATCCGCCTCCATCC
AGTCTATTAATTGTTGCCGGGAAGCTAGAGTAAGTAGTTCGCCAGTTAATAGTTTGCGCAACGTTGTTGC
CATTGCTACAGGCATCGTGGTGTCACGCTCGTCGTTTGGTATGGCTTCATTCAGCTCCGGTTCCCAACGA
TCAAGGCGAGTTACATGATCCCCCATGTTGTGCAAAAAAGCGGTTAGCTCCTTCGGTCCTCCGATCGTTG
TCAGAAGTAAGTTGGCCGCAGTGTTATCACTCATGGTTATGGCAGCACTGCATAATTCTCTTACTGTCAT
GCCATCCGTAAGATGCTTTTCTGTGACTGGTGAGTACTCAACCAAGTCATTCTGAGAATAGTGTATGCGG
CGACCGAGTTGCTCTTGCCCGGCGTCAATACGGGATAATACCGCGCCACATAGCAGAACTTTAAAAGTGC
TCATCATTGGAAAACGTTCTTCGGGGCGAAAACTCTCAAGGATCTTACCGCTGTTGAGATCCAGTTCGAT
GTAACCCACTCGTGCACCCAACTGATCTTCAGCATCTTTTACTTTCACCAGCGTTTCTGGGTGAGCAAAA
ACAGGAAGGCAAAATGCCGCAAAAAAGGGAATAAGGGCGACACGGAAATGTTGAATACTCATACTCTTCC
TTTTTCAATATTATTGAAGCATTTATCAGGGTTATTGTCTCATGAGCGGATACATATTTGAATGTATTTA
GAAAAATAAACAAATAGGGGTTCCGCGCACATTTCCCCGAAAAGTGCCACCTAAATTGTAAGCGTTAATA
TTTTGTTAAAATTCGCGTTAAATTTTTGTTAAATCAGCTCATTTTTTAACCAATAGGCCGAAATCGGCAA
AATCCCTTATAAATCAAAAGAATAGACCGAGATAGGGT
[37 nt withheld, positions 3679-3715]
AAAGAACGTGGACTCCAACGTCAAAGG
[49 nt withheld, positions 3743-3791]
T
[91 nt withheld, positions 3793-3883]
G
[124 nt withheld, positions 3885-4008]
CCCATTCGCCATTCAGGCTGCGCAACTGTTGGGAAGGGCGATCGGTGCGGGCCTCTTCGCTATTACGCCA
GCTGG
